Addgene plasmid #12962: pRK5-myc-RhoA-wt
Depositing lab: Gary Bokoch.
Backbone
  Vector backbone: pRK5-Myc
  Backbone size w/o insert (bp): 4750
  Vector type: Mammalian Expression
Growth in bacteria
  Bacterial resistance: Ampicillin, 100 μg/mL
  Growth temperature: 37°C
  Growth strain: DH5alpha
  Copy number: High Copy
Gene/Insert
  Gene/Insert name: RhoA
  Species: H. sapiens (human)
  Insert size (bp): 582
  GenBank ID: L25080
  Entrez Gene: RHOA (a.k.a. ARH12, ARHA, EDFAOB, RHO12, RHOH12)
  Tag / fusion protein: Myc (N terminal on backbone)
  Cloning method: Restriction Enzyme; 5′ cloning site BamHI (not destroyed); 3′ cloning site EcoRI (not destroyed)
  Sequencing primers: 5′ SP6
Resource information
  A portion of this plasmid was derived from a plasmid made by: P. Hall
Terms and licenses: Academic/Nonprofit Terms; Industry Terms: Not Available to Industry
How to cite: pRK5-myc-RhoA-wt was a gift from Gary Bokoch (Addgene plasmid # 12962 ; http://n2t.net/addgene:12962 ; RRID:Addgene_12962)
