[The description below was written by a language model from this plasmid's Addgene catalogue record.]
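Description:
pRK5-myc-RhoA-wt is a mammalian expression plasmid built on the pRK5-Myc backbone (about 4.75 kb without insert) that carries the wild-type human RHOA coding sequence. It is maintained in E. coli as a high-copy plasmid under ampicillin selection. The record lists no selectable marker for mammalian cells, so the construct appears suited mainly to transient transfection. The promoter driving expression is also not stated. pRK5-family vectors are generally known to use a CMV immediate-early promoter, but this cannot be confirmed from the fields provided, and no feature table accompanies the entry. An SP6 primer is listed for sequencing into the 5′ end of the insert, which implies that an SP6 promoter or primer site lies upstream of the cloning region.

The insert is 582 bp, consistent with the full-length RhoA open reading frame. It was cloned between BamHI and EcoRI sites, both of which remain intact, so the fragment can be excised or swapped. The backbone supplies a Myc epitope that is fused to the N-terminus of RhoA, allowing the exogenous protein to be detected or immunoprecipitated with anti-Myc antibodies and distinguished from endogenous RhoA. N-terminal tagging leaves free the C-terminal CAAX motif that Rho GTPases need for prenylation and membrane targeting.

RhoA is a small GTPase that regulates actin stress fibre formation, contractility, adhesion and cytokinesis. Constructs like this wild-type version are typically used to overexpress RhoA in cultured cells, in GTPase activation pull-down assays, or as the reference alongside constitutively active and dominant-negative mutants.
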