>Addgene plasmid #12962 | pRK5-myc-RhoA-wt | addgene partial sequence | sequence record 51495 | SP6 5'-ATTTAGGTGACACTATAG-3'
GGTGTCCACTCCCAGGTCCAACTGCACCTCGGTTCTATCGATTGAATTGGCCACCATGGAGCAGAAGCTG
ATCTCCGAGGAGGACCTGGGATCCATGGAGTATGATGTTCCTGATTATGCTCAT
[543 nt withheld, positions 125-667]
AGACGTGGGAAGAAAAAATCTGGTTGCCTTGTCTTGTGAGAATTCCTGCAGAAGCTTGGCCGCCATGGCC
CAACTTGTTTATTGCAGCTTATAATGGTTACAAATAAAGCAATAGCATCACAAATTTCACAAATAAAGCA
TTTTTTTCACTGCATTCTAGTTGTGT
